>Addgene plasmid #227466 | pk335-CARGO-6mer-29kb-USF | addgene full sequence | sequence record 452277 | Addgene NGS Result
TTGAGATCCTTTTTTTCTGCGCGTAATCTGCTGCTTGCAAACAAAAAAACCACCGCTACCAGCGGTGGTT
TGTTTGCCGGATCAAGAGCTACCAACTCTTTTTCCGAAGGTAACTGGCTTCAGCAGAGCGCAGATACCAA
ATACTGTTCTTCTAGTGTAGCCGTAGTTAGGCCACCACTTCAAGAACTCTGTAGCACCGCCTACATACCT
CGCTCTGCTAATCCTGTTACCAGTGGCTGCTGCCAGTGGCGATAAGTCGTGTCTTACCGGGTTGGACTCA
AGACGATAGTTACCGGATAAGGCGCAGCGGTCGGGCTGAACGGGGGGTTCGTGCACACAGCCCAGCTTGG
AGCGAACGACCTACACCGAACTGAGATACCTACAGCGTGAGCTATGAGAAAGCGCCACGCTTCCCGAAGG
GAGAAAGGCGGACAGGTATCCGGTAAGCGGCAGGGTCGGAACAGGAGAGCGCACGAGGGAGCTTCCAGGG
GGAAACGCCTGGTATCTTTATAGTCCTGTCGGGTTTCGCCACCTCTGACTTGAGCGTCGATTTTTGTGAT
GCTCGTCAGGGGGGCGGAGCCTATGGAAAAACGCCAGCAACGCGGCCTTTTTACGGTTCCTGGCCTTTTG
CTGGCCTTTTGCTCACATGTGTTTAAGAGCTATGCTGGAAACAGCATAGCAAGTTTAAATAAGGCTAGTC
CGTTATCAACTTGAAAAAGTGGCACCGAGTCGGTGCTTTTTTTCTCGAGTACTAGGATCCATTAGGCTTT
CCCATGATTCCTTCATATTTGCATATACGATACAAGGCTGTTAGAGAGATAATTGGAATTAATTTGACTG
TAAACACAAAGATATTAGTACAAAATACGTGACGTAGAAAGTAATAATTTCTTGGGTAGTTTGCAGTTTT
AAAATTATGTTTTAAAATGGACTATCATATGCTTACCGTAACTTGAAAGTATTTCGATTTCTTGGCTTTA
TATATCTTGTGGAAAGGACGAAACACCGGCCCACACTTAATGAGACATGTTTAAGAGCTATGCTGGAAAC
AGCATAGCAAGTTTAAATAAGGCTAGTCCGTTATCAACTTGAAAAAGTGGCACCGAGTCGGTGCTTTTTT
TCTCGAGTACTAGGATCCATTAGGCTTTCCCATGATTCCTTCATATTTGCATATACGATACAAGGCTGTT
AGAGAGATAATTGGAATTAATTTGACTGTAAACACAAAGATATTAGTACAAAATACGTGACGTAGAAAGT
AATAATTTCTTGGGTAGTTTGCAGTTTTAAAATTATGTTTTAAAATGGACTATCATATGCTTACCGTAAC
TTGAAAGTATTTCGATTTCTTGGCTTTATATATCTTGTGGAAAGGACGAAACACCGTTTTCTGTATGTTG
ACCAATGTTTAAGAGCTATGCTGGAAACAGCATAGCAAGTTTAAATAAGGCTAGTCCGTTATCAACTTGA
AAAAGTGGCACCGAGTCGGTGCTTTTTTTCTCGAGTACTAGGATCCATTAGGCTTTCCCATGATTCCTTC
ATATTTGCATATACGATACAAGGCTGTTAGAGAGATAATTGGAATTAATTTGACTGTAAACACAAAGATA
TTAGTACAAAATACGTGACGTAGAAAGTAATAATTTCTTGGGTAGTTTGCAGTTTTAAAATTATGTTTTA
AAATGGACTATCATATGCTTACCGTAACTTGAAAGTATTTCGATTTCTTGGCTTTATATATCTTGTGGAA
AGGACGAAACACCGTTTTCTCCTTGCATTAGATGGTTTAAGAGCTATGCTGGAAACAGCATAGCAAGTTT
AAATAAGGCTAGTCCGTTATCAACTTGAAAAAGTGGCACCGAGTCGGTGCTTTTTTTCTCGAGTACTAGG
ATCCATTAGGCTTTCCCATGATTCCTTCATATTTGCATATACGATACAAGGCTGTTAGAGAGATAATTGG
AATTAATTTGACTGTAAACACAAAGATATTAGTACAAAATACGTGACGTAGAAAGTAATAATTTCTTGGG
TAGTTTGCAGTTTTAAAATTATGTTTTAAAATGGACTATCATATGCTTACCGTAACTTGAAAGTATTTCG
ATTTCTTGGCTTTATATATCTTGTGGAAAGGACGAAACACCGGAGAAAAGCTCTGATCTACGGTTTAAGA
GCTATGCTGGAAACAGCATAGCAAGTTTAAATAAGGCTAGTCCGTTATCAACTTGAAAAAGTGGCACCGA
GTCGGTGCTTTTTTTCTCGAGTACTAGGATCCATTAGGCTTTCCCATGATTCCTTCATATTTGCATATAC
GATACAAGGCTGTTAGAGAGATAATTGGAATTAATTTGACTGTAAACACAAAGATATTAGTACAAAATAC
GTGACGTAGAAAGTAATAATTTCTTGGGTAGTTTGCAGTTTTAAAATTATGTTTTAAAATGGACTATCAT
ATGCTTACCGTAACTTGAAAGTATTTCGATTTCTTGGCTTTATATATCTTGTGGAAAGGACGAAACACCG
CAGTCATAGACATTAAGGGGTTTAAGAGCTATGCTGGAAACAGCATAGCAAGTTTAAATAAGGCTAGTCC
GTTATCAACTTGAAAAAGTGGCACCGAGTCGGTGCTTTTTTTCTCGAGTACTAGGATCCATTAGGCTTTC
CCATGATTCCTTCATATTTGCATATACGATACAAGGCTGTTAGAGAGATAATTGGAATTAATTTGACTGT
AAACACAAAGATATTAGTACAAAATACGTGACGTAGAAAGTAATAATTTCTTGGGTAGTTTGCAGTTTTA
AAATTATGTTTTAAAATGGACTATCATATGCTTACCGTAACTTGAAAGTATTTCGATTTCTTGGCTTTAT
ATATCTTGTGGAAAGGACGAAACACCGCTGGCCCCATTAATTGTGGCGTTTAAGAGCTATGCTGGAAACA
GCATAGCAAGTTTAAATAAGGCTAGTCCGTTATCAACTTGAAAAAGTGGCACCGAGTCGGTGCTTTTTTT
CTCGAGTACTAGGATCCATTAGGCTTTCCCATGATTCCTTCATATTTGCATATACGATACAAGGCTGTTA
GAGAGATAATTGGAATTAATTTGACTGTAAACACAAAGATATTAGTACAAAATACGTGACGTAGAAAGTA
ATAATTTCTTGGGTAGTTTGCAGTTTTAAAATTATGTTTTAAAATGGACTATCATATGCTTACCGTAACT
TGAAAGTATTTCGATTTCTTGGCTTTATATATCTTGTGGAAAGGACGAAACACCGTTTTTTTTCTAGAGG
TACCCGTTACATAACTTACGGTAAATGGCCCGCCTGGCTGACCGCCCAACGACCCCCGCCCATTGACGTC
AATAGTAACGCCAATAGGGACTTTCCATTGACGTCAATGGGTGGAGTATTTACGGTAAACTGCCCACTTG
GCAGTACATCAAGTGTATCATATGCCAAGTACGCCCCCTATTGACGTCAATGACGGTAAATGGCCCGCCT
GGCATTGTGCCCAGTACATGACCTTATGGGACTTTCCTACTTGGCAGTACATCTACGTATTAGTCATCGC
TATTACCATGGTCGAGGTGAGCCCCACGTTCTGCTTCACTCTCCCCATCTCCCCCCCCTCCCCACCCCCA
ATTTTGTATTTATTTATTTTTTAATTATTTTGTGCAGCGATGGGGGCGGGGGGGGGGGGGGGGGGCGCGC
GCSAGGSGGGGSGGGGSGGGGSGAGGGGSGGGGSGGGGSGAGGSGGAGAGGTGCGGCGGCAGCCAATCAG
AGCGGCGCGCTCCGAAAGTTTCCTTTTATGGCGAGGCGGCGGCGGCGGCGGCCCTATAAAAAGCGAAGCG
CGCGGCGGGCGGGAGTCGCTGCGCGCTGCCTTCGCCCCGTGCCCCGCTCCGCCGCCGCCTCGCGCCGCCC
GCCCCGGCTCTGACTGACCGCGTTACTCCCACAGGTGAGCGGGCGGGACGGCCCTTCTCCTCCGGGCTGT
AATTAGCTGAGCAAGAGGTAAGGGTTTAAGGGATGGTTGGTTGGTGGGGTATTAATGTTTAATTACCTGG
AGCACCTGCCTGAAATCACTTTTTTTCAGGTTGGACCGGTGCCACCATGAGCGAGCTGATTAAGGAGAAC
ATGCACATGAAGCTGTACATGGAGGGCACCGTGGACAACCATCACTTCAAGTGCACATCCGAGGGCGAAG
GCAAGCCCTACGAGGGCACCCAGACCATGAGAATCAAGGTGGTCGAGGGCGGCCCTCTCCCCTTCGCCTT
CGACATCCTGGCTACTAGCTTCCTCTACGGCAGCAAGACCTTCATCAACCACACCCAGGGCATCCCCGAC
TTCTTCAAGCAGTCCTTCCCTGAGGGCTTCACATGGGAGAGAGTCACCACATACGATGACGGGGGCGTGC
TGACCGCTACCCAGGACACCAGCCTCCAGGACGGCTGCCTCATCTACAACGTCAAGATCAGAGGGGTGAA
CTTCACATCCAACGGCCCTGTGATGCAGAAGAAAACACTCGGCTGGGAGGCCTTCACCGAGACGCTGTAC
CCCGCTGACGGCGGCCTGGAAGGCAGAAACGACATGGCCCTGAAGCTCGTGGGCGGGAGCCATCTGATCG
CAAACATCAAGACCACATATAGATCCAAGAAACCCGCTAAGAACCTCAAGATGCCTGGCGTCTACTATGT
GGACTACAGACTGGAAAGAATCAAGGAGGCCAACAACGAAACCTACGTCGAGCAGCACGAGGTGGCAGTG
GCCAGATACTGCGACCTCCCTAGCAAACTGGGGCACAAGCTTAATTAAGAATTCCTAGAGCTCGCTGATC
AGCCTCGACTGTGCCTTCTAGTTGCCAGCCATCTGTTGTTTGCCCCTCCCCCGTGCCTTCCTTGACCCTG
GAAGGTGCCACTCCCACTGTCCTTTCCTAATAAAATGAGGAAATTGCATCGCATTGTCTGAGTAGGTGTC
ATTCTATTCTGGGGGGTGGGGTGGGGCAGGACAGCAAGGGGGAGGATTGGGAAGAGAATAGCAGGCATGC
TGGGGAGCTCTCGAAGCCGCGGTGCGGGTGCCAGGGCGTGCCCTTGGGCTCCCCGGGCGCGTACTCCACC
TCACCCATCGCAGGAACCCCTAGTGATGGAGTTGGCCACTCCCTCTCTGCGCGCTCGCTCGCTCACTGAG
GCCGGGCGACCAAAGGTCGCCCGACGCCCGGGCTTTGCCCGGGCGGCCTCAGTGAGCGAGCGAGCGCGCA
GCTGCCTGCAGGGGCGCCTGATGCGGTATTTTCTCCTTACGCATCTGTGCGGTATTTCACACCGCATA
[95 nt withheld, positions 5319-5413]
T
[46 nt withheld, positions 5415-5460]
C
[141 nt withheld, positions 5462-5602]
CCTTTGACGTTGGAGTCCACGTTCTTT
[37 nt withheld, positions 5630-5666]
ACTCTATCTCGGGCTATTCTTTTGATTTATAAGGGATTTTGCCGATTTCGGTCTATTGGTTAAAAAATGA
GCTGATTTAACAAAAATTTAACGCGAATTTTAACAAAATATTAACGTTTACAATTTTATGGTGCACTCTC
AGTACAATCTGCTCTGATGCCGCATAGTGCTTTTCCCAAGGCAGTCTGGAGCATGCGCTTTAGCAGCCCC
GCTGGGCACTTGGCGCTACACAAGTGGCCTCTGGCCTCGCACACATTCCACATCCACCGGTAGGCGCCAA
CCGGCTCCGTTCTTTGGTGGCCCCTTCGCGCCACCTTCTACTCCTCCCCTAGTCAGGAAGTTCCCCCCCG
CCCCGCAGCTCGCGTCGTGCAGGACGTGACAAATGGAAGTAGCACGTCTCACTAGTCTCGTGCAGATGGA
CAGCACCGCTGAGCAATGGAAGCGGGTAGGCCTTTGGGGCAGCGGCCAATAGCAGCTTTGCTCCTTCGCT
TTCTGGGCTCAGAGGCTGGGAAGGGGTGGGTCCGGGGGCGGGCTCAGGGGCGGGCTCAGGGGCGGGGCGG
GCGCCCGAAGGTCCTCCGGAGGCCCGGCATTCTGCACGCTTCAAAAGCGCACGTCTGCCGCGCTGTTCTC
CTCTTCCTCATCTCCGGGCCTTTCGACCGATCATCAAGCTGCACGTGTTGACAATTAATCATCGGCATAG
TATATCGGCATAGTATAATACGACTCACTATAGGAGGGCCACCATGGGATCGGCCATTGAACAAGATGGA
TTGCACGCAGGTTCTCCGGCCGCTTGGGTGGAGAGGCTATTCGGCTATGACTGGGCACAACAGACAATCG
GCTGCTCTGATGCCGCCGTGTTCCGGCTGTCAGCGCAGGGGCGCCCGGTTCTTTTTGTCAAGACCGACCT
GTCCGGTGCCCTGAATGAACTGCAGGACGAGGCAGCGCGGCTATCGTGGCTGGCCACGACGGGCGTTCCT
TGCGCAGCTGTGCTCGACGTTGTCACTGAAGCGGGAAGGGACTGGCTGCTATTGGGCGAAGTGCCGGGGC
AGGATCTCCTGTCATCTCACCTTGCTCCTGCCGAGAAAGTATCCATCATGGCTGATGCAATGCGGCGGCT
GCATACGCTTGATCCGGCTACCTGCCCATTCGACCACCAAGCGAAACATCGCATCGAGCGAGCACGTACT
CGGATGGAAGCCGGTCTTGTCGATCAGGATGATCTGGACGAAGAGCATCAGGGGCTCGCGCCAGCCGAAC
TGTTCGCCAGGCTCAAGGCGCGCATGCCCGACGGCGAGGATCTCGTCGTGACCCATGGCGATGCCTGCTT
GCCGAATATCATGGTGGAAAATGGCCGCTTTTCTGGATTCATCGACTGTGGCCGGCTGGGTGTGGCGGAC
CGCTATCAGGACATAGCGTTGGCTACCCGTGATATTGCTGAAGAGCTTGGCGGCGAATGGGCTGACCGCT
TCCTCGTGCTTTACGGTATCGCCGCTCCCGATTCGCAGCGCATCGCCTTCTATCGCCTTCTTGACGAGTT
CTTCTGATCGAGAAATTGATGATCTATTAAACAATAAAGACGTCCACATGGAAGTGCAAACTATTAACTG
GCGAACTACTTACTCTAGCTTCCCGGCAACAATTAATAGACTGGATGGAGGCGGATAAAGTTGCAGGACC
ACTTCTGCGCTCGGCCCTTCCGGCTGGCTGGTTTATTGCTGATAAATCTGGAGCCGGTGAGCGTGGAAGC
CGCGGTATCATTGCAGCACTGGGGCCAGATGGTAAGCCCTCCCGTATCGTAGTTATCTACACGACGGGGA
GTCAGGCAACTATGGATGAACGAAATAGACAGATCGCTGAGATAGGTGCCTCACTGATTAAGCATTGGTA
ACTGTCAGACCAAGTTTACTCATATATACTTTAGATTGATTTAAAACTTCATTTTTAATTTAAAAGGATC
TAGGTGAAGATCCTTTTTGATAATCTCATGACCAAAATCCCTTAACGTGAGTTTTCGTTCCACTGAGCGT
CAGACCCCGTAGAAAAGATCAAAGGATCTTC
Features (pLannotate 1.2.2; 30 found; start..end, strand, type, name):
      1..589     +  rep_origin     ori: high-copy-number ColE1/pMB1/pBR322/pUC origin of replication
    669..736     +  misc_RNA       tracrRNA (fragment): trans-activating CRISPR RNA for the Streptococcus pyogenes CRISPR/Cas9 system
    768..999     +  promoter       U6 promoter: RNA polymerase III promoter for human U6 snRNA
   1047..1114    +  misc_RNA       tracrRNA (fragment): trans-activating CRISPR RNA for the Streptococcus pyogenes CRISPR/Cas9 system
   1146..1377    +  promoter       U6 promoter: RNA polymerase III promoter for human U6 snRNA
   1425..1492    +  misc_RNA       tracrRNA (fragment): trans-activating CRISPR RNA for the Streptococcus pyogenes CRISPR/Cas9 system
   1524..1755    +  promoter       U6 promoter: RNA polymerase III promoter for human U6 snRNA
   1803..1870    +  misc_RNA       tracrRNA (fragment): trans-activating CRISPR RNA for the Streptococcus pyogenes CRISPR/Cas9 system
   1902..2133    +  promoter       U6 promoter: RNA polymerase III promoter for human U6 snRNA
   2181..2248    +  misc_RNA       tracrRNA (fragment): trans-activating CRISPR RNA for the Streptococcus pyogenes CRISPR/Cas9 system
   2280..2511    +  promoter       U6 promoter: RNA polymerase III promoter for human U6 snRNA
   2558..2625    +  misc_RNA       tracrRNA (fragment): trans-activating CRISPR RNA for the Streptococcus pyogenes CRISPR/Cas9 system
   2657..2888    +  promoter       U6 promoter: RNA polymerase III promoter for human U6 snRNA
   2936..3003    +  misc_RNA       tracrRNA (fragment): trans-activating CRISPR RNA for the Streptococcus pyogenes CRISPR/Cas9 system
   3035..3266    +  promoter       U6 promoter: RNA polymerase III promoter for human U6 snRNA
   3295..3580    +  enhancer       CMV enhancer: human cytomegalovirus immediate early enhancer; contains an 18-bp deletion relative to the standard CMV enhancer
   3582..3861    +  promoter       chicken β-actin promoter: No description available
   3862..4089    +  intron         hybrid intron: hybrid between chicken β-actin (CBA) and minute virus of mice (MMV) introns (Gray et al., 2011)
   4107..4808    +  CDS            TagBFP: monomeric blue fluorescent protein mammalian codon-optimized
   4839..4950    +  polyA_signal   bGH poly(A) signal: bovine growth hormone polyadenylation signal
   5050..5119    +  protein_bind   attB: attB site for the φC31 integrase (Groth et al., 2000) phage φC31 integrase
   5122..5262    +  repeat_region  AAV2 ITR: inverted terminal repeat of adeno-associated virus serotype 2 inverted
   5267..5318    -  misc_feature   bom (fragment): basis of mobility region from pBR322
   5337..5792    +  rep_origin     f1 ori (sequence partly withheld): f1 bacteriophage origin of replication; arrow indicates direction of (+) strand synthesis
   5793..5834    -  misc_feature   bom (fragment): basis of mobility region from pBR322
   5835..6321    +  promoter       PGK promoter: mouse phosphoglycerate kinase 1 promoter
   6343..6390    +  promoter       EM7 promoter: synthetic bacterial promoter&nbsp
   6410..7213    +  CDS            NeoR/KanR: aminoglycoside phosphotransferase from Tn5; aph(3')-II (or nptII); confers resistance to neomycin, kanamycin, and G418 (Geneticin®)
   7217..7253    +  polyA_signal   PGK poly(A) signal (fragment): mouse phosphoglycerate kinase 1 polyadenylation signal
   7262..7556    +  CDS            bla(M) (fragment): β-lactamase lacking the signal sequence; bla(M); allows cytosolic expression of β-lactamase
