[The description below was written by a language model from this plasmid's Addgene catalogue record and pLannotate feature annotations shown in this document.]
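Description:
pk335-CARGO-6mer-29kb-USF is a mammalian CRISPR guide-expression plasmid built on the pk335-BFP backbone. It carries a "CARGO" array of six S. pyogenes-type single guide RNAs directed at a site about 29 kb upstream of mouse Fgf5, within the Prdm8-Fgf5 locus. The feature table shows a tandem series of human U6 RNA polymerase III promoters alternating with tracrRNA-derived scaffold segments, so each guide is transcribed as its own unit. Seven U6 and seven scaffold annotations are detected for a stated six-guide array. This probably reflects partial units at the array boundaries left from the backbone, but the record does not explain it. No Cas9 or dCas9 coding sequence is annotated, so the nuclease or dCas9 fusion must be supplied separately. Clustering several guides at one region is typically used to recruit multiple dCas9 molecules, or to direct Cas9, to a defined genomic position.

Downstream of the array, a CMV enhancer/chicken β-actin promoter with a hybrid intron drives mammalian codon-optimized TagBFP, terminated by a bGH poly(A) signal. This gives a blue fluorescent marker for transfected cells. A dual PGK/EM7 promoter arrangement drives the Tn5 NeoR/KanR gene, so the same marker provides G418 selection in mammalian cells and kanamycin selection in E. coli. The plasmid replicates from a high-copy ColE1/pUC origin and also contains an f1 origin. Other annotated elements are a φC31 attB site, which could in principle support integrase-mediated genomic insertion, a single AAV2 ITR, and a β-lactamase fragment. The ITR and β-lactamase fragment appear to be backbone remnants, and the record does not state a function for any of these three elements. The highly repetitive array is consistent with the listed recombination-suppressing propagation strain.
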