Addgene plasmid #227466: pk335-CARGO-6mer-29kb-USF
Purpose: 6-mer gRNA array targeting Sp dCas9/Cas9 to the Prdm8-Fgf5 locus
Depositing lab: Joanna Wysocka. Depositing organization: Stanford University. Publication: Long-range regulation of transcription scales with genomic distance in a gene-specific manner. Jensen CL, Chen LF, Swigut T, Crocker OJ, Yao D, Bassik MC, Ferrell JE Jr, Boettiger AN, Wysocka J. Mol Cell. 2025 Jan 16;85(2):347-361.e7. doi: 10.1016/j.molcel.2024.10.021. Epub 2024 Dec 2. PubMed 39626660.
Backbone
  Vector backbone: pk335-BFP
  Vector type: CRISPR
  Selectable markers: Neomycin (select with G418) ; TagBFP
Growth in bacteria
  Bacterial resistance: Kanamycin, 50 μg/mL
  Growth temperature: 37°C
  Growth strain: NEB Stable
  Copy number: High Copy
Gene/Insert
  Gene/Insert name: CARGO to 29kb Upstream Fgf5 (alt name: CARGO17)
  gRNA/shRNA sequence: GCCCACACTTAATGAGACAT, TTTTCTGTATGTTGACCAAT, TTTTCTCCTTGCATTAGATG, GAGAAAAGCTCTGATCTACG, GCAGTCATAGACATTAAGGG, CTGGCCCCATTAATTGTGGC
  Species: M. musculus (mouse), Synthetic
  Cloning method: Other
Terms and licenses: Academic/Nonprofit Terms; Industry Terms: Not Available to Industry
How to cite: pk335-CARGO-6mer-29kb-USF was a gift from Joanna Wysocka (Addgene plasmid # 227466 ; http://n2t.net/addgene:227466 ; RRID:Addgene_227466)
